Addgene plasmid #170169: MS2392.EF1a.SLC6A1.WT.EGFP.P2A.BLAST.JL.p164
Purpose: Lentiviral Expression of EF1a.SLC6A1.WT.EGFP
Depositing lab: Christopher Moxham. Depositing organization: Rarebase, PBC.
Backbone
  Vector backbone: pLenti
  Vector type: Lentiviral
Growth in bacteria
  Bacterial resistance: Ampicillin, 100 μg/mL
  Growth temperature: 37°C
  Growth strain: NEB Stable
  Copy number: High Copy
Gene/Insert
  Gene/Insert name: SLC6A1
  Species: H. sapiens (human)
  Mutation: n/a
  Entrez Gene: SLC6A1 (a.k.a. GABATHG, GABATR, GAT1, MAE, hGAT-1)
  Cloning method: Restriction Enzyme; 5′ cloning site Unknown (unknown if destroyed)
Terms and licenses: Academic/Nonprofit Terms; Industry Terms: Not Available to Industry
How to cite: MS2392.EF1a.SLC6A1.WT.EGFP.P2A.BLAST.JL.p164 was a gift from Christopher Moxham (Addgene plasmid # 170169 ; http://n2t.net/addgene:170169 ; RRID:Addgene_170169)
