[The description below was written by a language model from this plasmid's Addgene catalogue record and pLannotate feature annotations shown in this document.]
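Description:
MS2392.EF1a.SLC6A1.WT.EGFP.P2A.BLAST.JL.p164 is an 11.3 kb lentiviral transfer plasmid on a pLenti backbone, built to express wild-type human SLC6A1, the sodium-dependent GABA transporter GAT1, as an EGFP-labelled protein in mammalian cells. In bacteria it is maintained through a high-copy ColE1/pUC-type origin and selected with ampicillin via the β-lactamase gene. An f1 origin is also present. The backbone additionally carries an SV40 promoter/origin and EM7-driven bleomycin/Zeocin resistance cassette with an SV40 poly(A), which lies outside the viral genome.

The viral portion has a third-generation-style layout. A CMV enhancer/promoter replaces the upstream part of the 5' LTR to drive genomic RNA transcription in packaging cells. It is followed by the HIV-1 Ψ packaging signal with a gag fragment, the Rev response element for nuclear export, and the cPPT/CTS, which aids nuclear import. A truncated 3' LTR and a bGH polyadenylation signal close the unit.

Between these elements, an EF-1α core promoter drives a single transcript in which EGFP is annotated upstream of SLC6A1. This places the fluorescent tag N-terminal to the transporter, although the plasmid name lists the parts in the opposite order. The blasticidin S deaminase gene follows. According to the name it is separated by a P2A self-cleaving peptide, which is not itself annotated, so the resistance protein should be released from the fusion. A WPRE downstream enhances transcript stability and expression.

The construct suits production of lentivirus for stable, blasticidin-selectable expression of fluorescent wild-type GAT1. The "WT" label suggests it may serve as a reference alongside variant constructs, though the record does not state this.
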