Features (pLannotate 1.2.2; 35 found; start..end, strand, type, name):
    173..552     +  enhancer       CMV enhancer: human cytomegalovirus immediate early enhancer
    553..752     +  promoter       CMV promoter: human cytomegalovirus (CMV) immediate early promoter
    770..950     +  LTR            5' LTR (truncated): truncated 5' long terminal repeat (LTR) from HIV-1
    997..1122    +  misc_feature   HIV-1 Ψ: packaging signal of human immunodeficiency virus type 1
   1106..1469    +  CDS            HIV-1 gag (fragment): gag protein from human immunodeficiency virus 1; gag
   1615..1848    +  misc_feature   RRE: The Rev response element (RRE) of HIV-1 allows for Rev-dependent mRNA export from the nucleus to the cytoplasm.
   2225..2325    +  CDS            Rev (fragment): human immunodeficiency virus 1 (HIV-1) Rev protein; rev; enhances nuclear export of unspliced and incompletely spliced viral mRNAs
   2375..2492    +  misc_feature   cPPT/CTS: central polypurine tract and central termination sequence of HIV-1
   2541..2559    +  CDS            small t antigen (fragment): SV40 (simian virus 40) small t antigen
   2585..2796    +  promoter       EF-1α core promoter: core promoter for human elongation factor EF-1α
   2840..3556    +  CDS            EGFP: EGFP is a basic (constitutively fluorescent) green fluorescent protein published in 1996, derived from Aequorea victoria. It is reported to be a rapidly-maturing weak dimer with moderate acid sensitivity.
   3647..5443    +  CDS            SLC6A1: SC6A1_HUMAN - Also known as GABATR, GABT1, GAT1. Experimental evidence at protein level: Swiss-Prot protein existence level 1. Terminates the action of GABA by its high affinity sodium- dependent reuptake into presynaptic terminals. From Homo sapiens (Human).
   5510..5908    +  CDS            BSD: blasticidin S deaminase; Aspergillus terreus BSD; confers resistance to blasticidin
   5915..5936    +  misc_feature   MCS (fragment): pBluescript multiple cloning site
   5939..6527    +  misc_feature   WPRE: woodchuck hepatitis virus posttranscriptional regulatory element
   6464..7045    +  CDS            nef (fragment): NEF_HV1H2 - Experimental evidence at protein level: Swiss-Prot protein existence level 1. Extracellular Nef protein targets CD4(+) T-lymphocytes for apoptosis by interacting with CXCR4 surface receptors. From Human immunodeficiency virus type 1 group M subtype B (isolate HXB2) (HIV-1).
   7052..7232    +  LTR            5' LTR (truncated): truncated 5' long terminal repeat (LTR) from HIV-1
   7264..7488    +  polyA_signal   bGH poly(A) signal: bovine growth hormone polyadenylation signal
   7492..7513    +  promoter       SV40 promoter (fragment): SV40 enhancer and early promoter
   7534..7962    +  rep_origin     f1 ori (sequence partly withheld): f1 bacteriophage origin of replication; arrow indicates direction of (+) strand synthesis
   7989..8060    +  promoter       SV40 promoter (fragment): SV40 enhancer and early promoter
   8061..8132    +  promoter       SV40 promoter (fragment): SV40 enhancer and early promoter
   8136..8270    +  rep_origin     SV40 ori: SV40 origin of replication
   8332..8379    +  promoter       EM7 promoter: synthetic bacterial promoter&nbsp
   8398..8772    +  CDS            BleoR: antibiotic-binding protein; Sh ble from Streptoalloteichus hindustanus; confers resistance to bleomycin, phleomycin, and Zeocin™
   8782..8907    +  CDS            ble (fragment): BLE_KLEPN - Experimental evidence at protein level: Swiss-Prot protein existence level 1. Binding protein with a strong affinity to the bleomycin family of antibiotics. Binds to CL990; an antimitotic-antibiotic compound. From Klebsiella pneumoniae.
   8902..9023    +  polyA_signal   SV40 poly(A) signal: SV40 polyadenylation signal
   9094..9116    -  protein_bind   lac operator (fragment): The lac repressor binds to the lac operator to inhibit transcription in E. coli. This inhibition can be relieved by adding lactose or isopropyl-β-D-thiogalactopyranoside (IPTG). lac repressor encoded by lacI
   9120..9150    -  promoter       lac promoter: promoter for the E. coli lac operon
   9165..9186    -  protein_bind   CAP binding site: CAP binding activates transcription in the presence of cAMP. E. coli catabolite activator protein
   9199..9291    -  CDS            lacI (fragment): lac repressor; lacI; The lac repressor binds to the lac operator to inhibit transcription in E. coli. This inhibition can be relieved by adding lactose or isopropyl-β-D-thiogalactopyranoside (IPTG).
   9474..10062   -  rep_origin     ori: high-copy-number ColE1/pMB1/pBR322/pUC origin of replication
  10233..11093   -  CDS            AmpR: β-lactamase; bla; confers resistance to ampicillin, carbenicillin, and related antibiotics
  11094..11198   -  promoter       AmpR promoter: bla
  11257..18      -  misc_feature   bom (fragment) (across the origin): basis of mobility region from pBR322
>Addgene plasmid #170169 | MS2392.EF1a.SLC6A1.WT.EGFP.P2A.BLAST.JL.p164 | addgene full sequence | sequence record 334403 | Addgene NGS Result
GCATAGTTAAGCCAGTATCTGCTCCCTGCTTGTGTGTTGGAGGTCGCTGAGTAGTGCGCGAGCAAAATTT
AAGCTACAACAAGGCAAGGCTTGACCGACAATTGCATGAAGAATCTGCTTAGGGTTAGGCGTTTTGCGCT
GCTTCGCGATGTACGGGCCAGATATACGCGTTGACATTGATTATTGACTAGTTATTAATAGTAATCAATT
ACGGGGTCATTAGTTCATAGCCCATATATGGAGTTCCGCGTTACATAACTTACGGTAAATGGCCCGCCTG
GCTGACCGCCCAACGACCCCCGCCCATTGACGTCAATAATGACGTATGTTCCCATAGTAACGCCAATAGG
GACTTTCCATTGACGTCAATGGGTGGAGTATTTACGGTAAACTGCCCACTTGGCAGTACATCAAGTGTAT
CATATGCCAAGTACGCCCCCTATTGACGTCAATGACGGTAAATGGCCCGCCTGGCATTATGCCCAGTACA
TGACCTTATGGGACTTTCCTACTTGGCAGTACATCTACGTATTAGTCATCGCTATTACCATGGTGATGCG
GTTTTGGCAGTACATCAATGGGCGTGGATAGCGGTTTGACTCACGGGGATTTCCAAGTCTCCACCCCATT
GACGTCAATGGGAGTTTGTTTTGGCACCAAAATCAACGGGACTTTCCAAAATGTCGTAACAACTCCGCCC
CATTGACGCAAATGGGCGGTAGGCGTGTACGGTGGGAGGTCTATATAAGCAGCGCGTTTTGCCTGTACTG
GGTCTCTCTGGTTAGACCAGATCTGAGCCTGGGAGCTCTCTGGCTAACTAGGGAACCCACTGCTTAAGCC
TCAATAAAGCTTGCCTTGAGTGCTTCAAGTAGTGTGTGCCCGTCTGTTGTGTGACTCTGGTAACTAGAGA
TCCCTCAGACCCTTTTAGTCAGTGTGGAAAATCTCTAGCAGTGGCGCCCGAACAGGGACTTGAAAGCGAA
AGGGAAACCAGAGGAGCTCTCTCGACGCAGGACTCGGCTTGCTGAAGCGCGCACGGCAAGAGGCGAGGGG
CGGCGACTGGTGAGTACGCCAAAAATTTTGACTAGCGGAGGCTAGAAGGAGAGAGATGGGTGCGAGAGCG
TCAGTATTAAGCGGGGGAGAATTAGATCGCGATGGGAAAAAATTCGGTTAAGGCCAGGGGGAAAGAAAAA
ATATAAATTAAAACATATAGTATGGGCAAGCAGGGAGCTAGAACGATTCGCAGTTAATCCTGGCCTGTTA
GAAACATCAGAAGGCTGTAGACAAATACTGGGACAGCTACAACCATCCCTTCAGACAGGATCAGAAGAAC
TTAGATCATTATATAATACAGTAGCAACCCTCTATTGTGTGCATCAAAGGATAGAGATAAAAGACACCAA
GGAAGCTTTAGACAAGATAGAGGAAGAGCAAAACAAAAGTAAGACCACCGCACAGCAAGCGGCCGCTGAT
CTTCAGACCTGGAGGAGGAGATATGAGGGACAATTGGAGAAGTGAATTATATAAATATAAAGTAGTAAAA
ATTGAACCATTAGGAGTAGCACCCACCAAGGCAAAGAGAAGAGTGGTGCAGAGAGAAAAAAGAGCAGTGG
GAATAGGAGCTTTGTTCCTTGGGTTCTTGGGAGCAGCAGGAAGCACTATGGGCGCAGCGTCAATGACGCT
GACGGTACAGGCCAGACAATTATTGTCTGGTATAGTGCAGCAGCAGAACAATTTGCTGAGGGCTATTGAG
GCGCAACAGCATCTGTTGCAACTCACAGTCTGGGGCATCAAGCAGCTCCAGGCAAGAATCCTGGCTGTGG
AAAGATACCTAAAGGATCAACAGCTCCTGGGGATTTGGGGTTGCTCTGGAAAACTCATTTGCACCACTGC
TGTGCCTTGGAATGCTAGTTGGAGTAATAAATCTCTGGAACAGATTTGGAATCACACGACCTGGATGGAG
TGGGACAGAGAAATTAACAATTACACAAGCTTAATACACTCCTTAATTGAAGAATCGCAAAACCAGCAAG
AAAAGAATGAACAAGAATTATTGGAATTAGATAAATGGGCAAGTTTGTGGAATTGGTTTAACATAACAAA
TTGGCTGTGGTATATAAAATTATTCATAATGATAGTAGGAGGCTTGGTAGGTTTAAGAATAGTTTTTGCT
GTACTTTCTATAGTGAATAGAGTTAGGCAGGGATATTCACCATTATCGTTTCAGACCCACCTCCCAACCC
CGAGGGGACCCGACAGGCCCGAAGGAATAGAAGAAGAAGGTGGAGAGAGAGACAGAGACAGATCCATTCG
ATTAGTGAACGGATCGGCACTGCGTGCGCCAATTCTGCAGACAAATGGCAGTATTCATCCACAATTTTAA
AAGAAAAGGGGGGATTGGGGGGTACAGTGCAGGGGAAAGAATAGTAGACATAATAGCAACAGACATACAA
ACTAAAGAATTACAAAAACAAATTACAAAAATTCAAAATTTTCGGGTTTATTACAGGGACAGCAGAGATC
CAGTTTGGTTAATTAGCTAGCTAGGTCTTGAAAGGAGTGGGAATTGGCTCCGGTGCCCGTCAGTGGGCAG
AGCGCACATCGCCCACAGTCCCCGAGAAGTTGGGGGGAGGGGTCGGCAATTGATCCGGTGCCTAGAGAAG
GTGGCGCGGGGTAAACTGGGAAAGTGATGTCGTGTACTGGCTCCGCCTTTTTCCCGAGGGTGGGGGAGAA
CCGTATATAAGTGCAGTAGTCGCCGTGAACGTTCTTTTTCGCAACGGGTTTGCCGCCAGAACACAGGACC
GGTTCTAGACGTACGCTAGAGGATCGAACCCTTGCCACCATGGTGAGCAAGGGCGAGGAGCTGTTCACCG
GGGTGGTGCCCATCCTGGTCGAGCTGGACGGCGACGTAAACGGCCACAAGTTCAGCGTGTCTGGCGAGGG
CGAGGGCGATGCCACCTACGGCAAGCTGACCCTGAAGTTCATCTGCACCACCGGCAAGCTGCCCGTGCCC
TGGCCCACCCTCGTGACCACCCTGACCTACGGCGTGCAGTGCTTCAGCCGCTACCCCGACCACATGAAGC
AGCACGACTTCTTCAAGTCCGCCATGCCCGAAGGCTACGTCCAGGAGCGCACCATCTTCTTCAAGGACGA
CGGCAACTACAAGACCCGCGCCGAGGTGAAGTTCGAGGGCGACACCCTGGTGAACCGCATCGAGCTGAAG
GGCATCGACTTCAAGGAGGACGGCAACATCCTGGGGCACAAGCTGGAGTACAACTACAACAGCCACAACG
TCTATATCATGGCCGACAAGCAGAAGAACGGCATCAAGGCGAACTTCAAGATCCGCCACAACATCGAGGA
CGGCAGCGTGCAGCTCGCCGACCACTACCAGCAGAACACCCCCATCGGCGACGGCCCCGTGCTGCTGCCC
GACAACCACTACCTGAGCACCCAGTCCGCCCTGAGCAAAGACCCCAACGAGAAGCGCGATCACATGGTCC
TGCTGGAGTTCGTGACCGCCGCCGGGATCACTCTCGGCATGGACGAGCTGTACAAGGGTGGAGGAGGTTC
TGGAGGCGGTGGAAGTGGTGGCGGAGGTAGCCCACCTCCTCCAAGACCTCCGCCACCTTCACCACCGCCT
CCATCGATGGCGACCAACGGCAGCAAGGTGGCCGACGGGCAGATCTCCACCGAGGTCAGCGAGGCCCCTG
TGGCCAATGACAAGCCCAAAACCTTGGTGGTCAAGGTGCAGAAGAAGGCGGCAGACCTCCCCGACCGGGA
CACGTGGAAGGGCCGCTTCGACTTCCTCATGTCCTGTGTGGGCTATGCCATCGGCCTGGGCAACGTCTGG
AGGTTCCCCTATCTCTGCGGGAAAAATGGTGGGGGAGCCTTCCTGATCCCCTATTTCCTGACACTCATCT
TTGCGGGGGTCCCACTCTTCCTGCTGGAGTGCTCCCTGGGCCAGTACACCTCCATCGGGGGGCTAGGGGT
ATGGAAGCTGGCTCCTATGTTCAAGGGCGTGGGCCTTGCGGCTGCTGTGCTATCATTCTGGCTGAACATC
TACTACATCGTCATCATCTCCTGGGCCATTTACTACCTGTACAACTCCTTCACCACGACACTGCCGTGGA
AACAGTGCGACAACCCCTGGAACACAGACCGCTGCTTCTCCAACTACAGCATGGTCAACACTACCAACAT
GACCAGCGCTGTGGTGGAGTTCTGGGAGCGCAACATGCATCAGATGACGGACGGGCTGGATAAGCCAGGT
CAGATCCGCTGGCCACTGGCCATCACGCTGGCCATCGCCTGGATCCTTGTGTATTTCTGTATCTGGAAGG
GTGTTGGCTGGACTGGAAAGGTGGTCTACTTTTCAGCCACATACCCCTACATCATGCTGATCATCCTGTT
CTTCCGTGGAGTGACGCTGCCCGGGGCCAAGGAGGGCATCCTCTTCTACATCACACCCAACTTCCGCAAG
CTGTCTGACTCCGAGGTGTGGCTGGATGCGGCAACCCAGATCTTCTTCTCATACGGGCTGGGCCTGGGGT
CCCTGATCGCTCTCGGGAGCTACAACTCTTTCCACAACAATGTCTACAGGGACTCCATCATCGTCTGCTG
CATCAATTCGTGCACCAGCATGTTCGCAGGATTCGTCATCTTCTCCATCGTGGGCTTCATGGCCCATGTC
ACCAAGAGGTCCATTGCTGATGTGGCGGCCTCAGGCCCCGGGCTGGCGTTCCTGGCATACCCAGAGGCGG
TGACCCAGCTGCCTATCTCCCCACTCTGGGCCATCCTCTTCTTCTCCATGCTGTTGATGCTGGGCATTGA
CAGCCAGTTCTGCACTGTGGAGGGCTTCATCACAGCCCTGGTGGATGAGTACCCCAGGCTCCTCCGCAAC
CGCAGAGAGCTCTTCATTGCTGCTGTCTGCATCATCTCCTACCTGATCGGTCTCTCTAACATCACTCAGG
GGGGTATTTATGTCTTCAAACTCTTTGACTACTACTCTGCCAGTGGCATGAGCCTGCTGTTCCTCGTGTT
CTTTGAATGTGTCTCTATTTCCTGGTTTTACGGTGTCAACCGATTCTATGACAATATCCAAGAGATGGTT
GGATCCAGGCCCTGCATCTGGTGGAAACTCTGCTGGTCTTTCTTCACACCAATCATTGTGGCGGGCGTGT
TCATTTTCAGTGCTGTGCAGATGACGCCACTCACCATGGGAAACTATGTTTTCCCCAAGTGGGGCCAGGG
TGTGGGCTGGCTGATGGCTCTGTCTTCCATGGTCCTCATCCCCGGGTACATGGCCTACATGTTCCTCACC
TTAAAGGGCTCCCTGAAGCAGCGCATCCAAGTCATGGTCCAGCCCAGCGAAGACATCGTTCGCCCAGAGA
ATGGTCCTGAGCAGCCCCAGGCGGGCAGCTCCACCAGCAAGGAGGCCTACATCGGATCTGGTGCCACGAA
TTTCTCGCTACTCAAGCAGGCCGGTGATGTCGAGGAAAACCCTGGTCCTATGGCCAAGCCTTTGTCTCAA
GAAGAATCCACCCTCATTGAAAGAGCAACGGCTACAATCAACAGCATCCCCATCTCTGAAGACTACAGCG
TCGCCAGCGCAGCTCTCTCTAGCGACGGCCGCATCTTCACTGGTGTCAATGTATATCATTTTACTGGGGG
ACCTTGTGCAGAACTCGTGGTGCTGGGCACTGCTGCTGCTGCGGCAGCTGGCAACCTGACTTGTATCGTC
GCGATCGGAAATGAGAACAGGGGCATCTTGAGCCCCTGCGGACGGTGCCGACAGGTGCTTCTCGATCTGC
ATCCTGGGATCAAAGCCATAGTGAAGGACAGTGATGGACAGCCGACGGCAGTTGGGATTCGTGAATTGCT
GCCCTCTGGTTATGTGTGGGAGGGCTAAGAATTCGAATTCGATATCAAGCTTATCGGTAATCAACCTCTG
GATTACAAAATTTGTGAAAGATTGACTGGTATTCTTAACTATGTTGCTCCTTTTACGCTATGTGGATACG
CTGCTTTAATGCCTTTGTATCATGCTATTGCTTCCCGTATGGCTTTCATTTTCTCCTCCTTGTATAAATC
CTGGTTGCTGTCTCTTTATGAGGAGTTGTGGCCCGTTGTCAGGCAACGTGGCGTGGTGTGCACTGTGTTT
GCTGACGCAACCCCCACTGGTTGGGGCATTGCCACCACCTGTCAGCTCCTTTCCGGGACTTTCGCTTTCC
CCCTCCCTATTGCCACGGCGGAACTCATCGCCGCCTGCCTTGCCCGCTGCTGGACAGGGGCTCGGCTGTT
GGGCACTGACAATTCCGTGGTGTTGTCGGGGAAATCATCGTCCTTTCCTTGGCTGCTCGCCTGTGTTGCC
ACCTGGATTCTGCGCGGGACGTCCTTCTGCTACGTCCCTTCGGCCCTCAATCCAGCGGACCTTCCTTCCC
GCGGCCTGCTGCCGGCTCTGCGGCCTCTTCCGCGTCTTCGCCTTCGCCCTCAGACGAGTCGGATCTCCCT
TTGGGCCGCCTCCCCGCATCGATACCGTCGACCTCGAGACCTAGAAAAACATGGAGCAATCACAAGTAGC
AATACAGCAGCTACCAATGCTGATTGTGCCTGGCTAGAAGCACAAGAGGAGGAGGAGGTGGGTTTTCCAG
TCACACCTCAGGTACCTTTAAGACCAATGACTTACAAGGCAGCTGTAGATCTTAGCCACTTTTTAAAAGA
AAAGGGGGGACTGGAAGGGCTAATTCACTCCCAACGAAGACAAGATATCCTTGATCTGTGGATCTACCAC
ACACAAGGCTACTTCCCTGATTGGCAGAACTACACACCAGGGCCAGGGATCAGATATCCACTGACCTTTG
GATGGTGCTACAAGCTAGTACCAGTTGAGCAAGAGAAGGTAGAAGAAGCCAATGAAGGAGAGAACACCCG
CTTGTTACACCCTGTGAGCCTGCATGGGATGGATGACCCGGAGAGAGAAGTATTAGAGTGGAGGTTTGAC
AGCCGCCTAGCATTTCATCACATGGCCCGAGAGCTGCATCCGGACTGTACTGGGTCTCTCTGGTTAGACC
AGATCTGAGCCTGGGAGCTCTCTGGCTAACTAGGGAACCCACTGCTTAAGCCTCAATAAAGCTTGCCTTG
AGTGCTTCAAGTAGTGTGTGCCCGTCTGTTGTGTGACTCTGGTAACTAGAGATCCCTCAGACCCTTTTAG
TCAGTGTGGAAAATCTCTAGCAGGGCCCGTTTAAACCCGCTGATCAGCCTCGACTGTGCCTTCTAGTTGC
CAGCCATCTGTTGTTTGCCCCTCCCCCGTGCCTTCCTTGACCCTGGAAGGTGCCACTCCCACTGTCCTTT
CCTAATAAAATGAGGAAATTGCATCGCATTGTCTGAGTAGGTGTCATTCTATTCTGGGGGGTGGGGTGGG
GCAGGACAGCAAGGGGGAGGATTGGGAAGACAATAGCAGGCATGCTGGGGATGCGGTGGGCTCTATGGCT
TCTGAGGCGGAAAGAACCAGCTGGGGCTCTAGGGGGTATCCCC
[124 nt withheld, positions 7534-7657]
C
[91 nt withheld, positions 7659-7749]
A
[49 nt withheld, positions 7751-7799]
CCTTTGACGTTGGAGTCCACGTTCTTT
[37 nt withheld, positions 7827-7863]
ACCCTATCTCGGTCTATTCTTTTGATTTATAAGGGATTTTGCCGATTTCGGCCTATTGGTTAAAAAATGA
GCTGATTTAACAAAAATTTAACGCGAATTAATTCTGTGGAATGTGTGTCAGTTAGGGTGTGGAAAGTCCC
CAGGCTCCCCAGCAGGCAGAAGTATGCAAAGCATGCATCTCAATTAGTCAGCAACCAGGTGTGGAAAGTC
CCCAGGCTCCCCAGCAGGCAGAAGTATGCAAAGCATGCATCTCAATTAGTCAGCAACCATAGTCCCGCCC
CTAACTCCGCCCAGTTCCGCCCATTCTCCGCCCCATGGCTGACTAATTTTTTTTATTTATGCAGAGGCCG
AGGCCGCCTCTGCCTCTGAGCTATTCCAGAAGTAGTGAGGAGGCTTTTTTGGAGGCCTAGGCTTTTGCAA
AAAGCTCCCGGGAGCTTGTATATCCATTTTCGGATCTGATCAGCACGTGTTGACAATTAATCATCGGCAT
AGTATATCGGCATAGTATAATACGACAAGGTGAGGAACTAAACCATGGCCAAGTTGACCAGTGCCGTTCC
GGTGCTCACCGCGCGCGACGTCGCCGGAGCGGTCGAGTTCTGGACCGACCGGCTCGGGTTCTCCCGGGAC
TTCGTGGAGGACGACTTCGCCGGTGTGGTCCGGGACGACGTGACCCTGTTCATCAGCGCGGTCCAGGACC
AGGTGGTGCCGGACAACACCCTGGCCTGGGTGTGGGTGCGCGGCCTGGACGAGCTGTACGCCGAGTGGTC
GGAGGTCGTGTCCACGAACTTCCGGGACGCCTCCGGGCCGGCCATGACCGAGATCGGCGAGCAGCCGTGG
GGGCGGGAGTTCGCCCTGCGCGACCCGGCCGGCAACTGCGTGCACTTCGTGGCCGAGGAGCAGGACTGAC
ACGTGCTACGAGATTTCGATTCCACCGCCGCCTTCTATGAAAGGTTGGGCTTCGGAATCGTTTTCCGGGA
CGCCGGCTGGATGATCCTCCAGCGCGGGGATCTCATGCTGGAGTTCTTCGCCCACCCCAACTTGTTTATT
GCAGCTTATAATGGTTACAAATAAAGCAATAGCATCACAAATTTCACAAATAAAGCATTTTTTTCACTGC
ATTCTAGTTGTGGTTTGTCCAAACTCATCAATGTATCTTATCATGTCTGTATACCGTCGACCTCTAGCTA
GAGCTTGGCGTAATCATGGTCATAGCTGTTTCCTGTGTGAAATTGTTATCCGCTCACAATTCCACACAAC
ATACGAGCCGGAAGCATAAAGTGTAAAGCCTGGGGTGCCTAATGAGTGAGCTAACTCACATTAATTGCGT
TGCGCTCACTGCCCGCTTTCCAGTCGGGAAACCTGTCGTGCCAGCTGCATTAATGAATCGGCCAACGCGC
GGGGAGAGGCGGTTTGCGTATTGGGCGCTCTTCCGCTTCCTCGCTCACTGACTCGCTGCGCTCGGTCGTT
CGGCTGCGGCGAGCGGTATCAGCTCACTCAAAGGCGGTAATACGGTTATCCACAGAATCAGGGGATAACG
CAGGAAAGAACATGTGAGCAAAAGGCCAGCAAAAGGCCAGGAACCGTAAAAAGGCCGCGTTGCTGGCGTT
TTTCCATAGGCTCCGCCCCCCTGACGAGCATCACAAAAATCGACGCTCAAGTCAGAGGTGGCGAAACCCG
ACAGGACTATAAAGATACCAGGCGTTTCCCCCTGGAAGCTCCCTCGTGCGCTCTCCTGTTCCGACCCTGC
CGCTTACCGGATACCTGTCCGCCTTTCTCCCTTCGGGAAGCGTGGCGCTTTCTCATAGCTCACGCTGTAG
GTATCTCAGTTCGGTGTAGGTCGTTCGCTCCAAGCTGGGCTGTGTGCACGAACCCCCCGTTCAGCCCGAC
CGCTGCGCCTTATCCGGTAACTATCGTCTTGAGTCCAACCCGGTAAGACACGACTTATCGCCACTGGCAG
CAGCCACTGGTAACAGGATTAGCAGAGCGAGGTATGTAGGCGGTGCTACAGAGTTCTTGAAGTGGTGGCC
TAACTACGGCTACACTAGAAGAACAGTATTTGGTATCTGCGCTCTGCTGAAGCCAGTTACCTTCGGAAAA
AGAGTTGGTAGCTCTTGATCCGGCAAACAAACCACCGCTGGTAGCGGTGGTTTTTTTGTTTGCAAGCAGC
AGATTACGCGCAGAAAAAAAGGATCTCAAGAAGATCCTTTGATCTTTTCTACGGGGTCTGACGCTCAGTG
GAACGAAAACTCACGTTAAGGGATTTTGGTCATGAGATTATCAAAAAGGATCTTCACCTAGATCCTTTTA
AATTAAAAATGAAGTTTTAAATCAATCTAAAGTATATATGAGTAAACTTGGTCTGACAGTTACCAATGCT
TAATCAGTGAGGCACCTATCTCAGCGATCTGTCTATTTCGTTCATCCATAGTTGCCTGACTCCCCGTCGT
GTAGATAACTACGATACGGGAGGGCTTACCATCTGGCCCCAGTGCTGCAATGATACCGCGAGACCCACGC
TCACCGGCTCCAGATTTATCAGCAATAAACCAGCCAGCCGGAAGGGCCGAGCGCAGAAGTGGTCCTGCAA
CTTTATCCGCCTCCATCCAGTCTATTAATTGTTGCCGGGAAGCTAGAGTAAGTAGTTCGCCAGTTAATAG
TTTGCGCAACGTTGTTGCCATTGCTACAGGCATCGTGGTGTCACGCTCGTCGTTTGGTATGGCTTCATTC
AGCTCCGGTTCCCAACGATCAAGGCGAGTTACATGATCCCCCATGTTGTGCAAAAAAGCGGTTAGCTCCT
TCGGTCCTCCGATCGTTGTCAGAAGTAAGTTGGCCGCAGTGTTATCACTCATGGTTATGGCAGCACTGCA
TAATTCTCTTACTGTCATGCCATCCGTAAGATGCTTTTCTGTGACTGGTGAGTACTCAACCAAGTCATTC
TGAGAATAGTGTATGCGGCGACCGAGTTGCTCTTGCCCGGCGTCAATACGGGATAATACCGCGCCACATA
GCAGAACTTTAAAAGTGCTCATCATTGGAAAACGTTCTTCGGGGCGAAAACTCTCAAGGATCTTACCGCT
GTTGAGATCCAGTTCGATGTAACCCACTCGTGCACCCAACTGATCTTCAGCATCTTTTACTTTCACCAGC
GTTTCTGGGTGAGCAAAAACAGGAAGGCAAAATGCCGCAAAAAAGGGAATAAGGGCGACACGGAAATGTT
GAATACTCATACTCTTCCTTTTTCAATATTATTGAAGCATTTATCAGGGTTATTGTCTCATGAGCGGATA
CATATTTGAATGTATTTAGAAAAATAAACAAATAGGGGTTCCGCGCACATTTCCCCGAAAAGTGCCACCT
GACGTCGACGGATCGGGAGATCTCCCGATCCCCTATGGTGCACTCTCAGTACAATCTGCTCTGATGCC
